Addgene plasmid #189643: AatII-pRPS5A-PTP-3Xflag-16S rRNA Right_G1397C_ABE
Purpose: 16S rRNA Right_G1397C_ABE
Depositing lab: Jin-Soo Kim. Depositing organization: Institute for Basic Science. Publication: Targeted A-to-G base editing of chloroplast DNA in plants. Mok YG, Hong S, Bae SJ, Cho SI, Kim JS. Nat Plants. 2022 Dec 1. doi: 10.1038/s41477-022-01279-8. PubMed 36456803.
Backbone
  Vector backbone: pBAtC
  Vector type: Plant Expression, TALEN
  Selectable markers: Basta
Growth in bacteria
  Bacterial resistance: Spectinomycin, 50 μg/mL
  Growth temperature: 37°C
  Growth strain: DH5alpha
  Copy number: Unknown
Gene/Insert
  Gene/Insert name: TALE and DddAtox and TadA 8e
  Species: A. thaliana (mustard weed)
Terms and licenses: Academic/Nonprofit Terms; Industry Terms: Not Available to Industry
How to cite: AatII-pRPS5A-PTP-3Xflag-16S rRNA Right_G1397C_ABE was a gift from Jin-Soo Kim (Addgene plasmid # 189643 ; http://n2t.net/addgene:189643 ; RRID:Addgene_189643)
