[The description below was written by a language model from this plasmid's Addgene catalogue record and pLannotate feature annotations shown in this document.]
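Description:
AatII-pRPS5A-PTP-3Xflag-16S rRNA Right_G1397C_ABE is a 13.1 kb Agrobacterium binary vector built on the pBAtC backbone for plant expression of one half of a TALE-based adenine base editor aimed at chloroplast DNA. It replicates in E. coli through a ColE1/pBR322-type origin (with a bom site and a rop remnant) and in Agrobacterium through the pVS1 oriV, RepA and StaA functions. An aadA gene provides spectinomycin selection in bacteria. Nopaline-type left and right T-DNA border repeats flank the plant payload, which includes a bar gene under the NOS promoter and NOS terminator that gives Basta (phosphinothricin) resistance in transformed plants.

The editor cassette begins after an attB4 Gateway site with a region the automated annotation scores as Arabidopsis HST gene fragments. This probably corresponds to the RPS5A promoter named in the plasmid title, although no promoter feature is annotated there. The open reading frame starts with a fragment of the Arabidopsis chloroplast RecA protein, presumably the plastid transit peptide ("PTP") that directs import into chloroplasts, followed by a 3xFLAG tag. Next come avrBs3-derived TALE N- and C-terminal regions that bracket an unannotated stretch, presumably the repeat array that specifies the "right" binding site in the chloroplast 16S rRNA gene. Downstream, an E. coli tadA-derived deaminase matches the TadA 8e listed in the record, and a CaMV poly(A) signal ends the unit. The record also lists DddAtox, and the name indicates the G1397C split half, but that part is not separately annotated in the feature table. The construct was made for targeted A-to-G editing of chloroplast DNA in Arabidopsis, presumably alongside a matching left-arm partner.
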