Features (pLannotate 1.2.2; 25 found; start..end, strand, type, name):
      5..25      -  protein_bind   attB4: mutant version of attB; core recombination site for the Gateway® BP reaction BP Clonase™
     59..430     +  CDS            HST (fragment): HSTC_ARATH - Also known as HPT2, VTE2-2. Experimental evidence at protein level: Swiss-Prot protein existence level 1. Involved in the synthesis of plastoquinone-9. Can use both homogentisic acid and 2,5-dihydroxyphenylacetic acid gamma-lactone as prenyl acceptors, and solanesyl diphosphate > farnesyl diphosphate > geranylgeranyl diphosphate >> phytyl diphosphate as prenyl donors. Do not catalyze the decardoxylation of homogentisate uncoupled from prenylation. From Arabidopsis thaliana (Mouse-ear cress).
    582..665     +  CDS            HST (fragment): HSTC_ARATH - Also known as HPT2, VTE2-2. Experimental evidence at protein level: Swiss-Prot protein existence level 1. Involved in the synthesis of plastoquinone-9. Can use both homogentisic acid and 2,5-dihydroxyphenylacetic acid gamma-lactone as prenyl acceptors, and solanesyl diphosphate > farnesyl diphosphate > geranylgeranyl diphosphate >> phytyl diphosphate as prenyl donors. Do not catalyze the decardoxylation of homogentisate uncoupled from prenylation. From Arabidopsis thaliana (Mouse-ear cress).
    931..1005    +  CDS            HST (fragment): HSTC_ARATH - Also known as HPT2, VTE2-2. Experimental evidence at protein level: Swiss-Prot protein existence level 1. Involved in the synthesis of plastoquinone-9. Can use both homogentisic acid and 2,5-dihydroxyphenylacetic acid gamma-lactone as prenyl acceptors, and solanesyl diphosphate > farnesyl diphosphate > geranylgeranyl diphosphate >> phytyl diphosphate as prenyl donors. Do not catalyze the decardoxylation of homogentisate uncoupled from prenylation. From Arabidopsis thaliana (Mouse-ear cress).
   1695..1856    +  CDS            RECA (fragment): RECAC_ARATH - Experimental evidence at transcript level: Swiss-Prot protein existence level 2. Involved in recombination ability and DNA strand transfer activity. From Arabidopsis thaliana (Mouse-ear cress).
   1857..1922    +  CDS            3xFLAG: three tandem FLAG® epitope tags, followed by an enterokinase cleavage site
   1929..2435    +  CDS            avrBs3 (fragment): AVRB3_XANEU - Experimental evidence at protein level: Swiss-Prot protein existence level 1. Avirulence protein. Acts as a transcription factor in C.annuum plants. In susceptible plants lacking the Bs3 resistance gene induces expression of a number of genes, including genes homologous to a family of auxin-induced genes, alpha-expansin genes, pectate lyase, anthocyanidin glucoside rhamnosyl transferase and at least one transcription factor, UPA20. Their expression leads to plant hypertrophy in mesophyll cells, probably mainly mediated by UPA20 (PubMed:17962565). In resistant plants induces the h
   4230..4349    +  CDS            avrBs3 (fragment): AVRB3_XANEU - Experimental evidence at protein level: Swiss-Prot protein existence level 1. Avirulence protein. Acts as a transcription factor in C.annuum plants. In susceptible plants lacking the Bs3 resistance gene induces expression of a number of genes, including genes homologous to a family of auxin-induced genes, alpha-expansin genes, pectate lyase, anthocyanidin glucoside rhamnosyl transferase and at least one transcription factor, UPA20. Their expression leads to plant hypertrophy in mesophyll cells, probably mainly mediated by UPA20 (PubMed:17962565). In resistant plants induces the h
   4503..4994    +  CDS            tadA: TADA_ECOLI - Also known as yfhC. Experimental evidence at protein level: Swiss-Prot protein existence level 1. Catalyzes the deamination of adenosine to inosine at the wobble position 34 of tRNA(Arg2). Essential for cell viability. From Escherichia coli (strain K12).
   5088..5247    +  polyA_signal   CaMV poly(A) signal (fragment): cauliflower mosaic virus polyadenylation signal
   5335..5359    +  misc_feature   RB T-DNA repeat: right border repeat from nopaline C58 T-DNA
   5729..6130    +  CDS            Y4CG_SINFN (fragment): Protein inferred from homology: Swiss-Prot protein existence level 3. From Sinorhizobium fredii (strain NBRC 101917 / NGR234).
   6690..7319    +  CDS            pVS1 StaA: stability protein from the Pseudomonas plasmid pVS1 (Heeb et al., 2000)
   7748..8821    +  CDS            pVS1 RepA: replication protein from the Pseudomonas plasmid pVS1 (Heeb et al., 2000)
   8887..9081    +  rep_origin     pVS1 oriV: origin of replication for the Pseudomonas plasmid pVS1 (Heeb et al., 2000)
   9284..9323    +  CDS            rop (fragment): Rop protein, which maintains plasmids at low copy number; rop
   9425..9565    +  misc_feature   bom: basis of mobility region from pBR322
   9751..10339   -  rep_origin     ori: high-copy-number ColE1/pMB1/pBR322/pUC origin of replication
  10585..11372   -  CDS            SmR (fragment): aminoglycoside adenylyltransferase (Murphy, 1985); aadA; confers resistance to spectinomycin and streptomycin
  11383..11439   -  CDS            GmR (fragment): gentamycin acetyltransferase; aacC1; confers resistance to gentamycin
  11615..11638   -  promoter       Pc promoter (fragment): intI1 (promoter lies within the coding sequence); class 1 integron promoter
  11897..11921   +  misc_feature   LB T-DNA repeat: left border repeat from nopaline C58 T-DNA
  12014..12266   -  terminator     NOS terminator: nopaline synthase terminator and poly(A) signal
  12289..12837   -  CDS            bar: PAT_STRHY - Experimental evidence at protein level: Swiss-Prot protein existence level 1. Inactivates phosphinothricin (PPT) by transfer of an acetyl group from acetyl CoA. Can also acetylate demethylphosphinothricin but not PTT or glutamate. This enzyme is an effector of phosphinothricin tripeptide (PTT or bialaphos) resistance. From Streptomyces hygroscopicus. Introduced by genetic manipulation and expressed in glufosinate-tolerant maize by Dekalb Genetics.
  12879..13058   -  promoter       NOS promoter: nopaline synthase promoter
>Addgene plasmid #189643 | AatII-pRPS5A-PTP-3Xflag-16S rRNA Right_G1397C_ABE | addgene full sequence | sequence record 370912 | Addgene NGS Result
CGTTCAACTTTTCTATACAAAGTTGAGACGTCGACTCAACTTTTGATTCGCTATTTGCAGTGCACCTGTG
GCGTTCATCACATCTTTTGTGACACTGTTTGCACTGGTCATTGCTATTACAAAGGACCTTCCTGATGTTG
AAGGAGATCGAAAGTAAGTAACTGCACGCATAACCATTTTCTTTCCGCTCTTTGGCTCAATCCATTTGAC
AGTCAAAGACAATGTTTAACCAGCTCCGTTTGATATATTGTCTTTATGTGTTTGTTCAAGCATGTTTAGT
TAATCATGCCTTTGATTGATCTTGAATAGGTTCCAAATATCAACCCTGGCAACAAAACTTGGAGTGAGAA
ACATTGCATTCCTCGGTTCTGGACTTCTGCTAGTAAATTATGTTTCAGCCATATCACTAGCTTTCTACAT
GCCTCAGGTGAATTCATCTATTTCCGTCTTAACTATTTCGGTTAATTAAAGCACGAACACCATTACTGCA
TGTAGAAGCTTGATAAACTATCGCCACCAATTTATTTTTGTTGCGATATTGTTACTTTCCTCAGTATGCA
GCTTTGAAAAGACCAACCCTCTTATCCTTTAACAATGAACAGGTTTTTAGAGGTAGCTTGATGATTCCTG
CACATGTGATCTTGGCTTCAGGCTTAATTTTCCAGGTAAAGCATTATGAGATACTCTTATATCTCTTACA
TACTTTTGAGATAATGCACAAGAACTTCATAACTATATGCTTTAGTTTCTGCATTTGACACTGCCAAATT
CATTAATCTCTAATATCTTTGTTGTTGATCTTTGGTAGACATGGGTACTAGAAAAAGCAAACTACACCAA
GGTAAAATACTTTTGTACAAACATAAACTCGTTATCACGGAACATCAATGGAGTGTATATCTAACGGAGT
GTAGAAACATTTGATTATTGCAGGAAGCTATCTCAGGATATTATCGGTTTATATGGAATCTCTTCTACGC
AGAGTATCTGTTATTCCCCTTCCTCTAGCTTTCAATTTCATGGTGAGGATATGCAGTTTTCTTTGTATAT
CATTCTTCTTCTTCTTTGTAGCTTGGAGTCAAAATCGGTTCCTTCATGTACATACATCAAGGATATGTCC
TTCTGAATTTTTATATCTTGCAATAAAAATGCTTGTACCAATTGAAACACCAGCTTTTTGAGTTCTATGA
TCACTGACTTGGTTCTAACCAAAAAAAAAAAAATGTTTAATTTACATATCTAAAAGTAGGTTTAGGGAAA
CCTAAACAGTAAAATATTTGTATATTATTCGAATTTCACTCATCATAAAAACTTAAATTGCACCATAAAA
TTTTGTTTTACTATTAATGATGTAATTTGTGTAACTTAAGATAAAAATAATATTCCGTAAGTTAACCGGC
TAAAACCACGTATAAACCAGGGAACCTGTTAAACCGGTTCTTTACTGGATAAAGAAATGAAAGCCCATGT
AGACAGCTCCATTAGAGCCCAAACCCTAAATTTCTCATCTATATAAAAGGAGTGACATTAGGGTTTTTGT
TCGTCCTCTTAAAGCTTCTCGTTTTCTCTGCCGTCTCTCTCATTCGCGCGACGCAAACGATCTTCAGGTG
ATCTTCTTTCTCCAAATCCTCTCTCATAACTCTGATTTCGTACTTGTGTATTTGAGCTCACGCTCTGTTT
CTCTCACCACAGCCATGGATTCACAGCTAGTCTTGTCTCTGAAGCTGAATCCAAGCTTCACTCCTCTTTC
TCCTCTCTTCCCTTTCACTCCATGTTCTTCTTTTTCGCCGTCGCTCCGGTTTTCTTCTTGCTACTCCCGC
CGCCTCTATTCTCCGGTTACCGTCTACGCCGCGAAGGACTACAAAGACCATGACGGTGATTATAAAGATC
ATGACATCGATTACAAGGATGACGATGACAAGCCCGGGGATCTACGCACGCTCGGCTACAGCCAGCAGCA
ACAGGAGAAGATCAAACCGAAGGTTCGTTCGACAGTGGCGCAGCACCACGAGGCACTGGTCGGCCATGGG
TTTACACACGCGCACATCGTTGCGCTCAGCCAACACCCGGCAGCGTTAGGGACCGTCGCTGTCAAGTATC
AGGACATGATCGCAGCGTTGCCAGAGGCGACACACGAAGCGATCGTTGGCGTCGGCAAACAGTGGTCCGG
CGCACGCGCTCTGGAGGCCTTGCTCACGGTGGCGGGAGAGTTGAGAGGTCCACCGTTACAGTTGGACACA
GGCCAACTTCTCAAGATTGCAAAACGTGGCGGCGTGACCGCAGTGGAGGCAGTGCATGCATGGCGCAATG
CACTGACGGGTGCCCCCCTGAACCTCACACCAGATCAGGTGGTGGCCATTGCAAGCAATAATGGTGGCAA
GCAAGCCCTCGAAACCGTCCAAAGGCTCCTTCCTGTCTTGTGTCAGGCACATGGCCTCACTCCAGACCAG
GTGGTGGCAATCGCTTCTCATGATGGAGGAAAACAAGCACTTGAGACTGTTCAGCGGCTTTTGCCTGTTC
TTTGCCAAGACCATGGACTTACCCCAGACCAGGTCGTTGCCATCGCCTCACATGACGGTGGAAAGCAGGC
CTTGGAAACAGTGCAACGCTTGCTCCCCGTTCTGTGCCAAGCTCATGGGTTGACCCCCGCCCAAGTGGTC
GCCATCGCTTCTAATAACGGTGGCAAGCAAGCTTTGGAGACTGTCCAGAGGCTCCTGCCCGTCCTCTGTC
AGGACCACGGTTTGACACCTGCTCAGGTGGTTGCCATCGCAAGCAATAATGGCGGAAAACAGGCCCTGGA
AACCGTCCAGCGCCTGTTGCCTGTCCTCTGCCAAGATCATGGATTGACTCCAGACCAAGTTGTGGCAATT
GCATCTAACGGGGGTGGCAAACAAGCCCTTGAGACTGTTCAGCGCCTGTTGCCCGTTTTGTGCCAAGCAC
ACGGGCTCACACCAGCACAGGTTGTCGCAATTGCCTCCAATAACGGTGGTAAACAGGCTCTGGAAACAGT
CCAGAGACTCCTCCCCGTTTTGTGTCAAGACCACGGTCTGACCCCCGCCCAAGTGGTTGCTATTGCCAGT
AACATTGGTGGAAAACAAGCCCTCGAAACTGTTCAGAGGCTTTTGCCAGTCCTGTGCCAGGCCCATGGGC
TTACACCTGAGCAAGTGGTTGCAATCGCTTCTAACGGAGGGGGCAAGCAGGCTCTTGAGACAGTTCAACG
CCTGTTGCCAGTTTTGTGCCAAGCACACGGGTTGACCCCTGCACAAGTGGTGGCTATCGCCAGCAACATC
GGTGGTAAGCAAGCATTGGAAACTGTGCAACGCCTTTTGCCAGTCCTTTGTCAGGATCATGGTCTTACAC
CCGACCAGGTGGTCGCAATCGCCTCTAATATTGGGGGGAAGCAGGCCTTGGAAACTGTTCAAAGATTGCT
CCCAGTCCTCTGCCAGGATCACGGCCTGACCCCCGATCAAGTCGTTGCCATTGCTAGTAACAATGGCGGA
AAACAAGCTCTCGAGACAGTGCAGCGGCTCCTCCCTGTGCTCTGCCAAGCACACGGGTTGACTCCAGCTC
AGGTTGTTGCTATTGCATCTCACGACGGCGGAAAGCAAGCTCTCGAGACAGTCCAGAGGTTGCTTCCTGT
CCTTTGCCAGGACCACGGTCTTACACCTGACCAAGTTGTCGCCATCGCCTCCCATGATGGTGGGAAACAG
GCCCTGGAAACTGTGCAGCGCCTTCTGCCTGTCCTCTGTCAGGCCCACGGATTGACACCCGAGCAGGTGG
TCGCCATTGCTTCTAACAACGGGGGCAAGCAGGCACTTGAGACTGTCCAGAGGCTCCTCCCCGTTCTTTG
TCAAGCTCATGGCCTCACTCCTGATCAAGTGGTTGCCATTGCCTCTAACAACGGCGGAAAACAGGCTCTT
GAGACTGTCCAGAGGCTGCTGCCCGTGCTCTGTCAGGATCATGGACTCACACCTGCTCAAGTGGTTGCAA
TCGCCAGCAATATTGGCGGTAAACAGGCCTTGGAAACAGTTCAACGCTTGCTTCCAGTCTTGTGCCAAGC
TCACGGGCTGACCCCAGAGCAGGTCGTGGCTATCGCATCTAACAATGGTGGTAAGCAAGCTCTGGAGACA
GTGCAGAGACTTCTCCCAGTTCTGTGCCAGGCCCACGGTCTGACTCCGGAACAGGTGGTGGCGATTGCAA
GCAACGGCGGCGGCAAACAGGCTCTAGAGAGCATTGTTGCCCAGCTCTCCAGACCTGATCCGGCGCTAGC
CGCGTTGACAAATGATCATCTTGTTGCTCTTGCTTGTCTTGGCGGACGACCTGCCCTGGATGCTGTGAAA
AAGGGGTTGGGGGGATCCGGCAGTGCCATACCTGTGAAGCGGGGAGCAACAGGGGAGACAAAGGTGTTCA
CAGGCAACTCTAACAGTCCAAAGAGCCCCACCAAAGGCGGGTGTTCAGGAAGCGAAACTCCTGGTACCTC
AGAGTCCGCTACTCCCGAATCCTCTGAGGTGGAGTTTTCCCACGAGTACTGGATGAGACATGCCCTGACC
CTGGCCAAGAGGGCACGGGATGAGAGGGAGGTGCCTGTGGGAGCCGTGCTGGTGCTGAACAATAGAGTGA
TCGGCGAGGGCTGGAACAGAGCCATCGGCCTGCACGACCCAACAGCCCATGCCGAAATTATGGCCCTGAG
ACAGGGCGGCCTGGTCATGCAGAACTACAGACTGATTGACGCCACCCTGTACGTGACATTCGAGCCTTGC
GTGATGTGCGCCGGCGCCATGATCCACTCTAGGATCGGCCGCGTGGTGTTTGGCGTGAGGAACTCAAAAA
GAGGCGCCGCAGGCTCCCTGATGAACGTGCTGAACTACCCCGGCATGAATCACCGCGTCGAAATTACCGA
GGGAATCCTGGCAGATGAATGTGCCGCCCTGCTGTGCGATTTCTATCGGATGCCTAGACAGGTGTTCAAT
GCTCAGAAGAAGGCCCAGAGCTCCATCAACTAGGGTACCTGATAATCGATATCCCGCGGCCATGCTAGAG
TCCGCAAAAATCACCAGTCTCTCTCTACAAATCTATCTCTCTCTATTTTTCTCCAGAATAATGTGTGAGT
AGTTCCCAGATAAGGGAATTAGGGTTCTTATAGGGTTTCGCTCATGTGTTGAGCATATAAGAAACCCTTA
GTATGTATTTGTATTTGTAAAATACTTCTATCAATAAAATTTCTAATTCCTAAAACCAAAATCCAGTGAC
CTGCAGGCATGCCGTCGGGCCCAAGCTTAGCTTGAGCTTGGATCAGATTGTCGTTTCCCGCCTTCAGTTT
AAACTATCAGTGTTTGACAGGATATATTGGCGGGTAAACCTAAGAGAAAAGAGCGTTTATTAGAATAATC
GGATATTTAAAAGGGCGTGAAAAGGTTTATCCGTTCGTCCATTTGTATGTGCATGCCAACCACAGGGTTC
CCCTCGGGATCAAAGTACTTTAAAGTACTTTAAAGTACTTTAAAGTACTTTGATCCAACCCCTCCGCTGC
TATAGTGCAGTCGGCTTCTGACGTTCAGTGCAGCCGTCTTCTGAAAACGACATGTCGCACAAGTCCTAAG
TTACGCGACAGGCTGCCGCCCTGCCCTTTTCCTGGCGTTTTCTTGTCGCGTGTTTTAGTCGCATAAAGTA
GAATACTTGCGACTAGAACCGGAGACATTACGCCATGAACAAGAGCGCCGCCGCTGGCCTGCTGGGCTAT
GCCCGCGTCAGCACCGACGACCAGGACTTGACCAACCAACGGGCCGAACTGCACGCGGCCGGCTGCACCA
AGCTGTTTTCCGAGAAGATCACCGGCACCAGGCGCGACCGCCCGGAGCTGGCCAGGATGCTTGACCACCT
ACGCCCTGGCGACGTTGTGACAGTGACCAGGCTAGACCGCCTGGCCCGCAGCACCCGCGACCTACTGGAC
ATTGCCGAGCGCATCCAGGAGGCCGGCGCGGGCCTGCGTAGCCTGGCAGAGCCGTGGGCCGACACCACCA
CGCCGGCCGGCCGCATGGTGTTGACCGTGTTCGCCGGCATTGCCGAGTTCGAGCGTTCCCTAATCATCGA
CCGCACCCGGAGCGGGCGCGAGGCCGCCAAGGCCCGAGGCGTGAAGTTTGGCCCCCGCCCTACCCTCACC
CCGGCACAGATCGCGCACGCCCGCGAGCTGATCGACCAGGAAGGCCGCACCGTGAAAGAGGCGGCTGCAC
TGCTTGGCGTGCATCGCTCGACCCTGTACCGCGCACTTGAGCGCAGCGAGGAAGTGACGCCCACCGAGGC
CAGGCGGCGCGGTGCCTTCCGTGAGGACGCATTGACCGAGGCCGACGCCCTGGCGGCCGCCGAGAATGAA
CGCCAAGAGGAACAAGCATGAAACCGCACCAGGACGGCCAGGACGAACCGTTTTTCATTACCGAAGAGAT
CGAGGCGGAGATGATCGCGGCCGGGTACGTGTTCGAGCCGCCCGCGCACGTCTCAACCGTGCGGCTGCAT
GAAATCCTGGCCGGTTTGTCTGATGCCAAGCTGGCGGCCTGGCCGGCCAGCTTGGCCGCTGAAGAAACCG
AGCGCCGCCGTCTAAAAAGGTGATGTGTATTTGAGTAAAACAGCTTGCGTCATGCGGTCGCTGCGTATAT
GATGCGATGAGTAAATAAACAAATACGCAAGGGGAACGCATGAAGGTTATCGCTGTACTTAACCAGAAAG
GCGGGTCAGGCAAGACGACCATCGCAACCCATCTAGCCCGCGCCCTGCAACTCGCCGGGGCCGATGTTCT
GTTAGTCGATTCCGATCCCCAGGGCAGTGCCCGCGATTGGGCGGCCGTGCGGGAAGATCAACCGCTAACC
GTTGTCGGCATCGACCGCCCGACGATTGACCGCGACGTGAAGGCCATCGGCCGGCGCGACTTCGTAGTGA
TCGACGGAGCGCCCCAGGCGGCGGACTTGGCTGTGTCCGCGATCAAGGCAGCCGACTTCGTGCTGATTCC
GGTGCAGCCAAGCCCTTACGACATATGGGCCACCGCCGACCTGGTGGAGCTGGTTAAGCAGCGCATTGAG
GTCACGGATGGAAGGCTACAAGCGGCCTTTGTCGTGTCGCGGGCGATCAAAGGCACGCGCATCGGCGGTG
AGGTTGCCGAGGCGCTGGCCGGGTACGAGCTGCCCATTCTTGAGTCCCGTATCACGCAGCGCGTGAGCTA
CCCAGGCACTGCCGCCGCCGGCACAACCGTTCTTGAATCAGAACCCGAGGGCGACGCTGCCCGCGAGGTC
CAGGCGCTGGCCGCTGAAATTAAATCAAAACTCATTTGAGTTAATGAGGTAAAGAGAAAATGAGCAAAAG
CACAAACACGCTAAGTGCCGGCCGTCCGAGCGCACGCAGCAGCAAGGCTGCAACGTTGGCCAGCCTGGCA
GACACGCCAGCCATGAAGCGGGTCAACTTTCAGTTGCCGGCGGAGGATCACACCAAGCTGAAGATGTACG
CGGTACGCCAAGGCAAGACCATTACCGAGCTGCTATCTGAATACATCGCGCAGCTACCAGAGTAAATGAG
CAAATGAATAAATGAGTAGATGAATTTTAGCGGCTAAAGGAGGCGGCATGGAAAATCAAGAACAACCAGG
CACCGACGCCGTGGAATGCCCCATGTGTGGAGGAACGGGCGGTTGGCCAGGCGTAAGCGGCTGGGTTGTC
TGCCGGCCCTGCAATGGCACTGGAACCCCCAAGCCCGAGGAATCGGCGTGAGCGGTCGCAAACCATCCGG
CCCGGTACAAATCGGCGCGGCGCTGGGTGATGACCTGGTGGAGAAGTTGAAGGCCGCGCAGGCCGCCCAG
CGGCAACGCATCGAGGCAGAAGCACGCCCCGGTGAATCGTGGCAAGCGGCCGCTGATCGAATCCGCAAAG
AATCCCGGCAACCGCCGGCAGCCGGTGCGCCGTCGATTAGGAAGCCGCCCAAGGGCGACGAGCAACCAGA
TTTTTTCGTTCCGATGCTCTATGACGTGGGCACCCGCGATAGTCGCAGCATCATGGACGTGGCCGTTTTC
CGTCTGTCGAAGCGTGACCGACGAGCTGGCGAGGTGATCCGCTACGAGCTTCCAGACGGGCACGTAGAGG
TTTCCGCAGGGCCGGCCGGCATGGCCAGTGTGTGGGATTACGACCTGGTACTGATGGCGGTTTCCCATCT
AACCGAATCCATGAACCGATACCGGGAAGGGAAGGGAGACAAGCCCGGCCGCGTGTTCCGTCCACACGTT
GCGGACGTACTCAAGTTCTGCCGGCGAGCCGATGGCGGAAAGCAGAAAGACGACCTGGTAGAAACCTGCA
TTCGGTTAAACACCACGCACGTTGCCATGCAGCGTACGAAGAAGGCCAAGAACGGCCGCCTGGTGACGGT
ATCCGAGGGTGAAGCCTTGATTAGCCGCTACAAGATCGTAAAGAGCGAAACCGGGCGGCCGGAGTACATC
GAGATCGAGCTAGCTGATTGGATGTACCGCGAGATCACAGAAGGCAAGAACCCGGACGTGCTGACGGTTC
ACCCCGATTACTTTTTGATCGATCCCGGCATCGGCCGTTTTCTCTACCGCCTGGCACGCCGCGCCGCAGG
CAAGGCAGAAGCCAGATGGTTGTTCAAGACGATCTACGAACGCAGTGGCAGCGCCGGAGAGTTCAAGAAG
TTCTGTTTCACCGTGCGCAAGCTGATCGGGTCAAATGACCTGCCGGAGTACGATTTGAAGGAGGAGGCGG
GGCAGGCTGGCCCGATCCTAGTCATGCGCTACCGCAACCTGATCGAGGGCGAAGCATCCGCCGGTTCCTA
ATGTACGGAGCAGATGCTAGGGCAAATTGCCCTAGCAGGGGAAAAAGGTCGAAAAGGTCTCTTTCCTGTG
GATAGCACGTACATTGGGAACCCAAAGCCGTACATTGGGAACCGGAACCCGTACATTGGGAACCCAAAGC
CGTACATTGGGAACCGGTCACACATGTAAGTGACTGATATAAAAGAGAAAAAAGGCGATTTTTCCGCCTA
AAACTCTTTAAAACTTATTAAAACTCTTAAAACCCGCCTGGCCTGTGCATAACTGTCTGGCCAGCGCACA
GCCGAAGAGCTGCAAAAAGCGCCTACCCTTCGGTCGCTGCGCTCCCTACGCCCCGCCGCTTCGCGTCGGC
CTATCGCGGCCGCTGGCCGCTCAAAAATGGCTGGCCTACGGCCAGGCAATCTACCAGGGCGCGGACAAGC
CGCGCCGTCGCCACTCGACCGCCGGCGCCCACATCAAGGCACCCTGCCTCGCGCGTTTCGGTGATGACGG
TGAAAACCTCTGACACATGCAGCTCCCGGAGACGGTCACAGCTTGTCTGTAAGCGGATGCCGGGAGCAGA
CAAGCCCGTCAGGGCGCGTCAGCGGGTGTTGGCGGGTGTCGGGGCGCAGCCATGACCCAGTCACGTAGCG
ATAGCGGAGTGTATACTGGCTTAACTATGCGGCATCAGAGCAGATTGTACTGAGAGTGCACCATATGCGG
TGTGAAATACCGCACAGATGCGTAAGGAGAAAATACCGCATCAGGCGCTCTTCCGCTTCCTCGCTCACTG
ACTCGCTGCGCTCGGTCGTTCGGCTGCGGCGAGCGGTATCAGCTCACTCAAAGGCGGTAATACGGTTATC
CACAGAATCAGGGGATAACGCAGGAAAGAACATGTGAGCAAAAGGCCAGCAAAAGGCCAGGAACCGTAAA
AAGGCCGCGTTGCTGGCGTTTTTCCATAGGCTCCGCCCCCCTGACGAGCATCACAAAAATCGACGCTCAA
GTCAGAGGTGGCGAAACCCGACAGGACTATAAAGATACCAGGCGTTTCCCCCTGGAAGCTCCCTCGTGCG
CTCTCCTGTTCCGACCCTGCCGCTTACCGGATACCTGTCCGCCTTTCTCCCTTCGGGAAGCGTGGCGCTT
TCTCATAGCTCACGCTGTAGGTATCTCAGTTCGGTGTAGGTCGTTCGCTCCAAGCTGGGCTGTGTGCACG
AACCCCCCGTTCAGCCCGACCGCTGCGCCTTATCCGGTAACTATCGTCTTGAGTCCAACCCGGTAAGACA
CGACTTATCGCCACTGGCAGCAGCCACTGGTAACAGGATTAGCAGAGCGAGGTATGTAGGCGGTGCTACA
GAGTTCTTGAAGTGGTGGCCTAACTACGGCTACACTAGAAGGACAGTATTTGGTATCTGCGCTCTGCTGA
AGCCAGTTACCTTCGGAAAAAGAGTTGGTAGCTCTTGATCCGGCAAACAAACCACCGCTGGTAGCGGTGG
TTTTTTTGTTTGCAAGCAGCAGATTACGCGCAGAAAAAAAGGATCTCAAGAAGATCCTTTGATCTTTTCT
ACGGGGTCTGACGCTCAGTGGAACGAAAACTCACGTTAAGGGATTTTGGTCATGCATGATATATCTCCCA
ATTTGTGTAGGGCTTATTATGCACGCTTAAAAATAATAAAAGCAGACTTGACCTGATAGTTTGGCTGTGA
GCAATTATGTGCTTAGTGCATCTAACGCTTGAGTTAAGCCGCGCCGCGAAGCGGCGTCGGCTTGAACGAA
TTTCTAGCTAGACATTATTTGCCGACTACCTTGGTGATCTCGCCTTTCACGTAGTGGACAAATTCTTCCA
ACTGATCTGCGCGCGAGGCCAAGCGATCTTCTTCTTGTCCAAGATAAGCCTGTCTAGCTTCAAGTATGAC
GGGCTGATACTGGGCCGGCAGGCGCTCCATTGCCCAGTCGGCAGCGACATCCTTCGGCGCGATTTTGCCG
GTTACTGCGCTGTACCAAATGCGGGACAACGTAAGCACTACATTTCGCTCATCGCCAGCCCAGTCGGGCG
GCGAGTTCCATAGCGTTAAGGTTTCATTTAGCGCCTCAAATAGATCCTGTTCAGGAACCGGATCAAAGAG
TTCCTCCGCCGCTGGACCTACCAAGGCAACGCTATGTTCTCTTGCTTTTGTCAGCAAGATAGCCAGATCA
ATGTCGATCGTGGCTGGCTCGAAGATACCTGCAAGAATGTCATTGCGCTGCCATTCTCCAAATTGCAGTT
CGCGCTTAGCTGGATAACGCCACGGAATGATGTCGTCGTGCACAACAATGGTGACTTCTACAGCGCGGAG
AATCTCGCTCTCTCCAGGGGAAGCCGAAGTTTCCAAAAGGTCGTTGATCAAAGCTCGCCGCGTTGTTTCA
TCAAGCCTTACGGTCACCGTAACCAGCAAATCAATATCACTGTGTGGCTTCAGGCCGCCATCCACTGCGG
AGCCGTACAAATGTACGGCCAGCAACGTCGGTTCGAGATGGCGCTCGATGACGCCAACTACCTCTGATAG
TTGAGTCGATACTTCGGCGATCACCGCTTCCCCCATGATGTTTAACTTTGTTTTAGGGCGACTGCCCTGC
TGCGTAACATCGTTGCTGCTCCATAACATCAAACATCGACCCACGGCGTAACGCGCTTGCTGCTTGGATG
CCCGAGGCATAGACTGTACCCCAAAAAAACAGTCATAACAAGCCATGAAAACCGCCACTGCGCCGTTACC
ACCGCTGCGTTCGGTCAAGGTTCTGGACCAGTTGCGTGAGCGCATACGCTACTTGCATTACAGCTTACGA
ACCGAACAGGCTTATGTCCACTGGGTTCGTGCCCGAATTGATCACAGGCAGCAACGCTCTGTCATCGTTA
CAATCAACATGCTACCCTCCGCGAGATCATCCGTGTTTCAAACCCGGCAGCTTAGTTGCCGTTCTTCCGA
ATAGCATCGGTAACATGAGCAAAGTCTGCCGCCTTACAACGGCTCTCCCGCTGACGCCGTCCCGGACTGA
TGGGCTGCCTGTATCGAGTGGTGATTTTGTGCCGAGCTGCCGGTCGGGGAGCTGTTGGCTGGCTGGTGGC
AGGATATATTGTGGTGTAAACAAATTGACGCTTAGACAACTTAATAACACATTGCGGACGTTTTTAATGT
ACTGAATTAACGCCGAATTGAATTATCAGCTTGCATGCCGGTCGATCTAGTAACATAGATGACACCGCGC
GCGATAATTTATCCTAGTTTGCGCGCTATATTTTGTTTTCTATCGCGTATTAAATGTATAATTGCGGGAC
TCTAATCATAAAAACCCATCTCATAAATAACGTCATGCATTACATGTTAATTATTACATGCTTAACGTAA
TTCAACAGAAATTATATGATAATCATCGCAAGACCGGCAACAGGATTCAATCTTAAGAAACTTTATTGCC
AAATGTTTGAACGATCTGCTTGACTCTAGGGGTCATCAGATTTCGGTGACGGGCAGGACCGGACGGGGCG
GCACCGGCAGGCTGAAGTCCAGCTGCCAGAAACCCACGTCATGCCAGTTCCCGTGCTTGAAGCCGGCCGC
CCGCAGCATGCCGCGGGGGGCATATCCGAGCGCCTCGTGCATGCGCACGCTCGGGTCGTTGGGCAGCCCG
ATGACAGCGACCACGCTCTTGAAGCCCTGTGCCTCCAGGGACTTCAGAAGGTGGGTGTAGAGCGTGGAGC
CCAGTCCCGTCCGCTGGTGGCGGGGGGAGACGTACACGGTCGACTCGGCCGTCCAGTCGTAGGCGTTGCG
TGCCTTCCAGGGACCCGCGTAGGCGATGCCGGCGACCTCGCCGTCCACCTCGGCGACGAGCCAGGGATAG
CGCTCCCGCAGACGGACGAGGTCGTCCGTCCACTCCTGCGGTTCCTGCGGCTCGGTACGGAAGTTGACCG
TGCTTGTCTCGATGTAGTGGTTGACGATGGTGCAGACCGCCGGCATGTCCGCCTCGGTGGCACGGCGGAT
GTCGGCCGGGCGTCGTTCTGGGCTCATGGTAGATCCCCTCGATCGAGTTGAGAGTGAATATGAGACTCTA
ATTGGATACCGAGGGGAATTTATGGAACGTCAGTGGAGCATTTTTGACAAGAAATATTTGCTAGCTGATA
GTGACCTTAGGCGACTTTTGAACGCGCAATAATGGTTTCTGACGTATGTGCTTAGCTCATTAAACTCCAG
AAACCCGCGGCTCAGTGGCTCCTTCAACGTTGCGGTTCTGTCAGTTCCAAACGTAAAACGGCTTGTCCCG
CGTCATCGGCGGGGGTCATAACGTGACTCCCTTAATTCTCCGCTCATGATCGATAATT
